>Addgene plasmid #122556 | pAd5-B6 | addgene full sequence | sequence record 331192 | Addgene NGS Result
GCCCCTGCAGCCGAATTATATTATTTTTGCCAAATAATTTTTAACAAAAGCTCTGAAGTCTTCTTCATTT
AAATTCTTAGATGATACTTCATCTGGAAAATTGTCCCAATTAGTAGCATCACGCTGTGAGTAAGTTCTAA
ACCATTTTTTTATTGTTGTATTATCTCTAATCTTACTACTCGATGAGTTTTCGGTATTATCTCTATTTTT
AACTTGGAGCAGGTTCCATTCATTGTTTTTTTCATCATAGTGAATAAAATCAACTGCTTTAACACTTGTG
CCTGAACACCATATCCATCCGGCGTAATACGACTCACTATAGGGAGAGCGGCCGCCAGATCTTCCGGATG
GCTCGAGTTTTTCAGCAAGATCTTCGAAGCGACGCAAACTAATGATGGCCGCAGTGCTCGTTACCGTGGA
GCTTGAGTGCATGCAGCGGTTCTTTGCTGACCCGGAGATGCAGCGCAAGCTAGAGGAAACATTGCACTAC
ACCTTTCGACAGGGCTACGTACGCCAGGCCTGCAAGATCTCCAACGTGGAGCTCTGCAACCTGGTCTCCT
ACCTTGGAATTTTGCACGAAAACCGCCTTGGGCAAAACGTGCTTCATTCCACGCTCAAGGGCGAGGCGCG
CCGCGACTACGTCCGCGACTGCGTTTACTTATTTCTATGCTACACCTGGCAGACGGCCATGGGCGTTTGG
CAGCAGTGCTTGGAGGAGTGCAACCTCAAGGAGCTGCAGAAACTGCTAAAGCAAAACTTGAAGGACCTAT
GGACGGCCTTCAACGAGCGCTCCGTGGCCGCGCACCTGGCGGACATCATTTTCCCCGAACGCCTGCTTAA
AACCCTGCAACAGGGTCTGCCAGACTTCACCAGTCAAAGCATGTTGCAGAACTTTAGGAACTTTATCCTA
GAGCGCTCAGGAATCTTGCCCGCCACCTGCTGTGCACTTCCTAGCGACTTTGTGCCCATTAAGTACCGCG
AATGCCCTCCGCCGCTTTGGGGCCACTGCTACCTTCTGCAGCTAGCCAACTACCTTGCCTACCACTCTGA
CATAATGGAAGACGTGAGCGGTGACGGTCTACTGGAGTGTCACTGTCGCTGCAACCTATGCACCCCGCAC
CGCTCCCTGGTTTGCAATTCGCAGCTGCTTAACGAAAGTCAAATTATCGGTACCTTTGAGCTGCAGGGTC
CCTCGCCTGACGAAAAGTCCGCGGCTCCGGGGTTGAAACTCACTCCGGGGCTGTGGACGTCGGCTTACCT
TCGCAAATTTGTACCTGAGGACTACCACGCCCACGAGATTAGGTTCTACGAAGACCAATCCCGCCCGCCT
AATGCGGAGCTTACCGCCTGCGTCATTACCCAGGGCCACATTCTTGGCCAATTGCAAGCCATCAACAAAG
CCCGCCAAGAGTTTCTGCTACGAAAGGGACGGGGGGTTTACTTGGACCCCCAGTCCGGCGAGGAGCTCAA
CCCAATCCCCCCGCCGCCGCAGCCCTATCAGCAGCAGCCGCGGGCCCTTGCTTCCCAGGATGGCACCCAA
AAAGAAGCTGCAGCTGCCGCCGCCACCCACGGACGAGGAGGAATACTGGGACAGTCAGGCAGAGGAGGTT
TTGGACGAGGAGGAGGAGGACATGATGGAAGACTGGGAGAGCCTAGACGAGGAAGCTTCCGAGGTCGAAG
AGGTGTCAGACGAAACACCGTCACCCTCGGTCGCATTCCCCTCGCCGGCGCCCCAGAAATCGGCAACCGG
TTCCAGCATGGCTACAACCTCCGCTCCTCAGGCGCCGCCGGCACTGCCCGTTCGCCGACCCAACCGTAGA
TGGGACACCACTGGAACCAGGGCCGGTAAGTCCAAGCAGCCGCCGCCGTTAGCCCAAGAGCAACAACAGC
GCCAAGGCTACCGCTCATGGCGCGGGCACAAGAACGCCATAGTTGCTTGCTTGCAAGACTGTGGGGGCAA
CATCTCCTTCGCCCGCCGCTTTCTTCTCTACCATCACGGCGTGGCCTTCCCCCGTAACATCCTGCATTAC
TACCGTCATCTCTACAGCCCATACTGCACCGGCGGCAGCGGCAGCAACAGCAGCGGCCACACAGAAGCAA
AGGCGACCGGATAGCAAGACTCTGACAAAGCCCAAGAAATCCACAGCGGCGGCAGCAGCAGGAGGAGGAG
CGCTGCGTCTGGCGCCCAACGAACCCGTATCGACCCGCGAGCTTAGAAACAGGATTTTTCCCACTCTGTA
TGCTATATTTCAACAGAGCAGGGGCCAAGAACAAGAGCTGAAAATAAAAAACAGGTCTCTGCGATCCCTC
ACCCGCAGCTGCCTGTATCACAAAAGCGAAGATCAGCTTCGGCGCACGCTGGAAGACGCGGAGGCTCTCT
TCAGTAAATACTGCGCGCTGACTCTTAAGGACTAGTTTCGCGCCCTTTCTCAAATTTAAGCGCGAAAACT
ACGTCATCTCCAGCGGCCACACCCGGCGCCAGCACCTGTTGTCAGCGCCATTATGAGCAAGGAAATTCCC
ACGCCCTACATGTGGAGTTACCAGCCACAAATGGGACTTGCGGCTGGAGCTGCCCAAGACTACTCAACCC
GAATAAACTACATGAGCGCGGGACCCCACATGATATCCCGGGTCAACGGAATACGCGCCCACCGAAACCG
AATTCTCCTGGAACAGGCGGCTATTACCACCACACCTCGTAATAACCTTAATCCCCGTAGTTGGCCCGCT
GCCCTGGTGTACCAGGAAAGTCCCGCTCCCACCACTGTGGTACTTCCCAGAGACGCCCAGGCCGAAGTTC
AGATGACTAACTCAGGGGCGCAGCTTGCGGGCGGCTTTCGTCACAGGGTGCGGTCGCCCGGGCAGGGTAT
AACTCACCTGACAATCAGAGGGCGAGGTATTCAGCTCAACGACGAGTCGGTGAGCTCCTCGCTTGGTCTC
CGTCCGGACGGGACATTTCAGATCGGCGGCGCCGGCCGCTCTTCATTCACGCCTCGTCAGGCAATCCTAA
CTCTGCAGACCTCGTCCTCTGAGCCGCGCTCTGGAGGCATTGGAACTCTGCAATTTATTGAGGAGTTTGT
GCCATCGGTCTACTTTAACCCCTTCTCGGGACCTCCCGGCCACTATCCGGATCAATTTATTCCTAACTTT
GACGCGGTAAAGGACTCGGCGGACGGCTACGACTGAATGTTAAGTGGAGAGGCAGAGCAACTGCGCCTGA
AACACCTGGTCCACTGTCGCCGCCACAAGTGCTTTGCCCGCGACTCCGGTGAGTTTTGCTACTTTGAATT
GCCCGAGGATCATATCGAGGGCCCGGCGCACGGCGTCCGGCTTACCGCCCAGGGAGAGCTTGCCCGTAGC
CTGATTCGGGAGTTTACCCAGCGCCCCCTGCTAGTTGAGCGGGACAGGGGACCCTGTGTTCTCACTGTGA
TTTGCAACTGTCCTAACCCTGGATTACATCAAGATCTTTGTTGCCATCTCTGTGCTGAGTATAATAAATA
CAGAAATTAAAATATACTGGGGCTCCTATCGCCATCCTGTAAACGCCACCGTCTTCACCCGCCCAAGCAA
ACCAAGGCGAACCTTACCTGGTACTTTTAACATCTCTCCCTCTGTGATTTACAACAGTTTCAACCCAGAC
GGAGTGAGTCTACGAGAGAACCTCTCCGAGCTCAGCTACTCCATCAGAAAAAACACCACCCTCCTTACCT
GCCGGGAACGTACGAGTGCGTCACCGGCCGCTGCACCACACCTACCGCCTGACCGTAAACCAGACTTTTT
CCGGACAGACCTCAATAACTCTGTTTACCAGAACAGGAGGTGAGCTTAGAAAACCCTTAGGGTATTAGGC
CAAAGGCGCAGCTACTGTGGGGTTTATGAACAATTCAAGCAACTCTACGGGCTATTCTAATTCAGGTTTC
TCTAGAATCGGGGTTGGGGTTATTCTCTGTCTTGTGATTCTCTTTATTCTTATACTAACGCTTCTCTGCC
TAAGGCTCGCCGCCTGCTGTGTGCACATTTGCATTTATTGTCAGCTTTTTAAACGCTGGGGTCGCCACCC
AAGATGATTAGGTACATAATCCTAGGTTTACTCACCCTTGCGTCAGCCCACGGTACCACCCAAAAGGTGG
ATTTTAAGGAGCCAGCCTGTAATGTTACATTCGCAGCTGAAGCTAATGAGTGCACCACTCTTATAAAATG
CACCACAGAACATGAAAAGCTGCTTATTCGCCACAAAAACAAAATTGGCAAGTATGCTGTTTATGCTATT
TGGCAGCCAGGTGACACTACAGAGTATAATGTTACAGTTTTCCAGGGTAAAAGTCATAAAACTTTTATGT
ATACTTTTCCATTTTATGAAATGTGCGACATTACCATGTACATGAGCAAACAGTATAAGTTGTGGCCCCC
ACAAAATTGTGTGGAAAACACTGGCACTTTCTGCTGCACTGCTATGCTAATTACAGTGCTCGCTTTGGTC
TGTACCCTACTCTATATTAAATACAAAAGCAGACGCAGCTTTATTGAGGAAAAGAAAATGCCTTAATTTA
CTAAGTTACAAAGCTAATGTCACCACTAACTGCTTTACTCGCTGCTTGCAAAACAAATTCAAAAAGTTAG
CATTATAATTAGAATAGGATTTAAACCCCCCGGTCATTTCCTGCTCAATACCATTCCCCTGAACAATTGA
CTCTATGTGGGATATGCTCCAGCGCTACAACCTTGAAGTCAGGCTTCCTGGATGTCAGCATCTGACTTTG
GCCAGCACCTGTCCCGCGGATTTGTTCCAGTCCAACTACAGCGACCCACCCTAACAGAGATGACCAACAC
AACCAACGCGGCCGCCGCTACCGGACTTACATCTACCACAAATACACCCCAAGTTTCTGCCTTTGTCAAT
AACTGGGATAACTTGGGCATGTGGTGGTTCTCCATAGCGCTTATGTTTGTATGCCTTATTATTATGTGGC
TCATCTGCTGCCTAAAGCGCAAACGCGCCCGACCACCCATCTATAGTCCCATCATTGTGCTACACCCAAA
CAATGATGGAATCCATAGATTGGACGGACTGAAACACATGTTCTTTTCTCTTACAGTATGATTAAATGAG
ACATGATTCCTCGAGTTTTTATATTACTGACCCTTGTTGCGCTTTTTTTGTGCGTGCTCCACATTGGCTG
CGGTTTCTCACATCGAAGTAGACTGCATTCCAGCCTTCACAGTCTATTTGCTTTACGGATTTGTCACCCT
CACGCTCATCTGCAGCCTCATCACTGTGGTCATCGCCTTTATCCAGTGCATTGACTGGGTCTGTGTGCGC
TTTGCATATCTCAGACACCATCCCCAGTACAGGGACAGGACTATAGCTGAGCTTCTTAGAATTCTTTAAT
TATGAAATTTACTGTGACTTTTCTGCTGATTATTTGCACCCTATCTGCGTTTTGTTCCCCGACCTCCAAG
CCTCAAAGACATATATCATGCAGATTCACTCGTATATGGAATATTCCAAGTTGCTACAATGAAAAAAGCG
ATCTTTCCGAAGCCTGGTTATATGCAATCATCTCTGTTATGGTGTTCTGCAGTACCATCTTAGCCCTAGC
TATATATCCCTACCTTGACATTGGCTGGAACGCAATAGATGCCATGAACCACCCAACTTTCCCCGCGCCC
GCTATGCTTCCACTGCAACAAGTTGTTGCCGGCGGCTTTGTCCCAGCCAATCAGCCTCGCCCACCTTCTC
CCACCCCCACTGAAATCAGCTACTTTAATCTAACAGGAGGAGATGACTGACACCCTAGATCTAGAAATGG
ACGGAATTATTACAGAGCAGCGCCTGCTAGAAAGACGCAGGGCAGCGGCCGAGCAACAGCGCATGAATCA
AGAGCTCCAAGACATGGTTAACTTGCACCAGTGCAAAAGGGGTATCTTTTGTCTGGTAAAGCAGGCCAAA
GTCACCTACGACAGTAATACCACCGGACACCGCCTTAGCTACAAGTTGCCAACCAAGCGTCAGAAATTGG
TGGTCATGGTGGGAGAAAAGCCCATTACCATAACTCAGCACTCGGTAGAAACCGAAGGCTGCATTCACTC
ACCTTGTCAAGGACCTGAGGATCTCTGCACCCTTATTAAGACCCTGTGCGGTCTCAAAGATCTTATTCCC
TTTAACTAATAAAAAAAAATAATAAAGCATCACTTACTTAAAATCAGTTAGCAAATTTCTGTCCAGTTTA
TTCAGCATTCGAACATCTTTCTAGAAGATCTCCTACAATATTCTCAGCTGCCATGGAAAATCGATGTTCT
TCTTTTATTCTCTCAAGATTTTCAGGCTGTATATTAAAACTTATATTAAGAACTATGCTAACCACCTCAT
CAGGAACCGTTGTAGGTGGCGTGGGTTTTCTTGGCAATCGACTCTCATGAAAACTACGAGCTAAATATTC
AATATGTTCCTCTTGACCAACTTTATTCTGCATTTTTTTTGAACGAGGTTTAGAGCAAGCTTCAGGAAAC
TGAGACAGGAATTTTATTAAAAATTTAAATTTTGAAGAAAGTTCAGGGTTAATAGCATCCATTTTTTGCT
TTGCAAGTTCCTCAGCATTCTTAACAAAAGACGTCTCTTTTGACATGTTTAAAGTTTAAACCTCCTGTGT
GAAATTATTATCCGCTCATAATTCCACACATTATACGAGCCGGAAGCATAAAGTGTAAAGCCTGGGGTGC
CTAATGAGTGAGCTAACTCACATTAATTGCGTTGCGCTCACTGCCAATTGCTTTCCAGTCGGGAAACCTG
TCGTGCCAGCTGCATTAATGAATCGGCCAACGCGCGGGGAGAGGCGGTTTGCGTATTGGGCGCTCTTCCG
CTTCCTCGCTCACTGACTCGCTGCGCTCGGTCGTTCGGCTGCGGCGAGCGGTATCAGCTCACTCAAAGGC
GGTAATACGGTTATCCACAGAATCAGGGGATAACGCAGGAAAGAACATGTGAGCAAAAGGCCAGCAAAAG
GCCAGGAACCGTAAAAAGGCCGCGTTGCTGGCGTTTTTCCATAGGCTCCGCCCCCCTGACGAGCATCACA
AAAATCGACGCTCAAGTCAGAGGTGGCGAAACCCGACAGGACTATAAAGATACCAGGCGTTTCCCCCTGG
AAGCTCCCTCGTGCGCTCTCCTGTTCCGACCCTGCCGCTTACCGGATACCTGTCCGCCTTTCTCCCTTCG
GGAAGCGTGGCGCTTTCTCATAGCTCACGCTGTAGGTATCTCAGTTCGGTGTAGGTCGTTCGCTCCAAGC
TGGGCTGTGTGCACGAACCCCCCGTTCAGCCCGACCGCTGCGCCTTATCCGGTAACTATCGTCTTGAGTC
CAACCCGGTAAGACACGACTTATCGCCACTGGCAGCAGCCACTGGTAACAGGATTAGCAGAGCGAGGTAT
GTAGGCGGTGCTACAGAGTTCTTGAAGTGGTGGCCTAACTACGGCTACACTAGAAGAACAGTATTTGGTA
TCTGCGCTCTGCTGAAGCCAGTTACCTTCGGAAAAAGAGTTGGTAGCTCTTGATCCGGCAAACAAACCAC
CGCTGGTAGCGGTGGTTTTTTTGTTTGCAAGCAGCAGATTACGCGCAGAAAAAAAGGATCTCAAGAAGAT
CCTTTGATCTTTTCTACGGGGTCTGACGCTCAGTGGAACGAAAACTCACGTTAAGGGATTTTGGTCATGA
GATTATCAAAAAGGATCTTCACCTAGATCCTTTTAAATTAAAAATGAAGTTTTAAATCAATCTAAAGTAT
ATATGAGTAAACTTGGTCTGACAGTTACCAATGCTTAATCAGTGAGGCACCTATCTCAGCGATCTGTCTA
TTTCGTTCATCCATAGTTGCCTGACTCCCCGTCGTGTAGATAACTACGATACGGGAGGGCTTACCATCTG
GCCCCAGTGCTGCAATGATACCGCGAGACCCACGCTCACCGGCTCCAGATTTATCAGCAATAAACCAGCC
AGCCGGAAGGGCCGAGCGCAGAAGTGGTCCTGCAACTTTATCCGCCTCCATCCAGTCTATTAATTGTTGC
CGGGAAGCTAGAGTAAGTAGTTCGCCAGTTAATAGTTTGCGCAACGTTGTTGCCATTGCTACAGGCATCG
TGGTGTCACGCTCGTCGTTTGGTATGGCTTCATTCAGCTCCGGTTCCCAACGATCAAGGCGAGTTACATG
ATCCCCCATGTTGTGCAAAAAAGCGGTTAGCTCCTTCGGTCCTCCGATCGTTGTCAGAAGTAAGTTGGCC
GCAGTGTTATCACTCATGGTTATGGCAGCACTGCATAATTCTCTTACTGTCATGCCATCCGTAAGATGCT
TTTCTGTGACTGGTGAGTACTCAACCAAGTCATTCTGAGAATAGTGTATGCGGCGACCGAGTTGCTCTTG
CCCGGCGTCAATACGGGATAATACCGCGCCACATAGCAGAACTTTAAAAGTGCTCATCATTGGAAAACGT
TCTTCGGGGCGAAAACTCTCAAGGATCTTACCGCTGTTGAGATCCAGTTCGATGTAACCCACTCGTGCAC
CCAACTGATCTTCAGCATCTTTTACTTTCACCAGCGTTTCTGGGTGAGCAAAAACAGGAAGGCAAAATGC
CGCAAAAAAGGGAATAAGGGCGACACGGAAATGTTGAATACTCATACTCTTCCTTTTTCAATATTATTGA
AGCATTTATCAGGGTTATTGTCTCATGAGCGGATACATATTTGAATGTATTTAGAAAAATAAACAAATAG
GGGTTCCGCGCACATTTCCCCGAAAAGTGCCACCTGACGTCTAAGAAACCATTATTATCATGACATTAAC
CTATAAAAATAGGCGTATCACGAGGCC
Features (pLannotate 1.2.2; 18 found; start..end, strand, type, name):
    305..323     +  promoter       T7 promoter: promoter for bacteriophage T7 RNA polymerase
    380..1816    +  CDS            L4 (fragment): SHUT_ADE05 - Experimental evidence at protein level: Swiss-Prot protein existence level 1. Protein that inhibits host translation while promoting late viral translation by ribosome shunting. Blocks host cap-dependent translation by binding to eIF4G, displacing MKNK1 from cap initiation complexes and preventing EIF4E phosphorylation. Binds to the tripartite leader sequence of viral late mRNAs and recruits host eIF4G, PABPC1/poly-A binding protein and 40S ribosomes subunits on viral mRNAs, allowing ribosome shunting and efficient translation of late viral mRNAs even though conventional translati
   2029..2412    +  CDS            SF33K_ADE02 (fragment): Experimental evidence at protein level: Swiss-Prot protein existence level 1. Probably functions as the small terminase that is part of the molecular motor that translocates genomic DNA in empty capsid during DNA packaging. This motor is located at a unique vertex and comprises at least the IVa2 ATPase, the small terminase 33K and probably a portal. Forms a ring-like structure of about 17 nm in which genomic DNA is translocated into the capsid. Stimulates IVa2 ATPase activity in the presence of the viral genome. Once the DNA is packaged, the terminase detaches: the 33K protein is present in th
   2503..3183    +  CDS            L4: CAP8_ADE02 - Experimental evidence at protein level: Swiss-Prot protein existence level 1. [Hexon-linking protein-C]: Structural component of the virion that acts as a cement protein on the capsid interior and which glue the peripentonal hexons and group-of-nine hexons together. From Human adenovirus C serotype 2 (HAdV-2) (Human adenovirus 2).
   3187..3507    +  CDS            E312_ADE02: Experimental evidence at protein level: Swiss-Prot protein existence level 1. From Human adenovirus C serotype 2 (HAdV-2) (Human adenovirus 2).
   3876..4064    +  CDS            E3CR1_ADE02: Experimental evidence at protein level: Swiss-Prot protein existence level 1. Prevents infected cell apoptosis induced by the host immune system. May act by downregulating host TRAIL receptors. May act in complex with E3 RID alpha and beta. May play a role on cellular apoptosis regulation in the ER. From Human adenovirus C serotype 2 (HAdV-2) (Human adenovirus 2).
   4064..4543    +  CDS            E3GL_ADE05: Experimental evidence at protein level: Swiss-Prot protein existence level 1. Binds and retains class I heavy chains in the endoplasmic reticulum during the early period of virus infection, thereby impairing their transport to the cell surface. Also delays the expression of class I alleles that it cannot affect by direct retention. Binds transporters associated with antigen processing (TAP) and acts as a tapasin inhibitor, preventing class I/TAP association. In consequence, infected cells are masked for immune recognition by cytotoxic T- lymphocytes. From Human adenovirus C serotype 5 (HAdV-5)
   4805..5074    +  CDS            ADP_ADE02 (fragment): Experimental evidence at protein level: Swiss-Prot protein existence level 1. Promotes the release of progeny virus from the host cell nucleus by accelerating the lysis and death of the host cell. From Human adenovirus C serotype 2 (HAdV-2) (Human adenovirus 2).
   5144..5386    +  CDS            E3RDA_ADE02 (fragment): Experimental evidence at protein level: Swiss-Prot protein existence level 1. Prevents infected cell apoptosis induced by the host immune system. Acts by down-regulating a number of cell surface receptors in the tumor necrosis factor (TNF) receptor superfamily, namely FAS, TNFRSF10A/TRAIL receptor 1, and TNFRSF10B/TRAIL receptor 2. Down- regulation of these death receptors protects adenovirus-infected cells from apoptosis induced by the death receptor ligands Fas ligand and TRAIL. RID complex also down-regulates certain tyrosine kinase cell surface receptors, especially the epidermal growth fa
   5392..5787    +  CDS            E3B14_ADE05: Experimental evidence at protein level: Swiss-Prot protein existence level 1. Down-regulates the EGF receptor and prevents cytolysis by TNF. From Human adenovirus C serotype 5 (HAdV-5) (Human adenovirus 5).
   5783..6166    +  CDS            E3145_ADE02: Experimental evidence at protein level: Swiss-Prot protein existence level 1. May prevent Nf-kappaB activation by immune signals like Tumor necrosis factor, presumably by inhibiting NFKB1 dimer DNA-binding. May act directly at the TNF receptor to inhibit signaling. From Human adenovirus C serotype 2 (HAdV-2) (Human adenovirus 2).
   6246..6626    -  CDS            eco47IR (fragment): T2E7_ECOLX - Protein predicted: Swiss-Prot protein existence level 4. Recognizes the double-stranded sequence GGWCC and cleaves after G-1. From Escherichia coli.
   6679..6709    -  promoter       lac UV5 promoter: E. coli lac promoter with an "up" mutation
   6724..6745    -  protein_bind   CAP binding site: CAP binding activates transcription in the presence of cAMP. E. coli catabolite activator protein
   6770..6853    -  CDS            lacI (fragment): lac repressor; lacI; The lac repressor binds to the lac operator to inhibit transcription in E. coli. This inhibition can be relieved by adding lactose or isopropyl-β-D-thiogalactopyranoside (IPTG).
   7036..7624    -  rep_origin     ori: high-copy-number ColE1/pMB1/pBR322/pUC origin of replication
   7795..8655    -  CDS            AmpR: β-lactamase; bla; confers resistance to ampicillin, carbenicillin, and related antibiotics
   8656..8760    -  promoter       AmpR promoter: bla
