[The description below was written by a language model from this plasmid's Addgene catalogue record and pLannotate feature annotations shown in this document.]
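Description:
pAd5-B6 is a high-copy bacterial cloning plasmid that carries one segment, "block 6", of the human adenovirus 5 genome for the AdenoBuilder system, in which a recombinant adenoviral genome is assembled seamlessly from a set of plasmid-borne genomic blocks. The backbone is pJet1.2, a small positive-selection cloning vector. It is propagated in E. coli through a ColE1/pUC-type origin and selected with ampicillin via the β-lactamase gene and its own promoter. The feature table also shows the usual pJet1.2 remnants: a T7 promoter next to the cloning site, and a fragment of the eco47IR lethal restriction enzyme gene under a lac UV5 promoter. That gene is interrupted by the insert, which is the basis of the backbone's selection for recombinant clones.

The insert is the Ad5 genomic region spanning nucleotides 25043 to 30907, about 5.9 kb in a plasmid of roughly 8.85 kb; the sequenced record is a few bases shorter than the catalogued total. Annotation places the distal part of the late L4 region here, including a fragment of the 100K shutoff protein, part of 33K and the pVIII hexon-linking capsid protein. This is followed by the E3 immune-modulatory region: the 12.5K protein, CR1-alpha, gp19K (which retains MHC class I in the ER), the adenovirus death protein, RID-alpha, the 14.5K protein (RID-beta) and 14.7K. Several features were matched to the closely related adenovirus 2 proteins, and some are called only as fragments. No mammalian expression cassette, reporter or transgene is annotated. The plasmid serves as a DNA source for this genomic block, and because it holds E3 it would be a natural place to alter that region, although the record does not state this use.
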