Addgene plasmid #122556: pAd5-B6
Purpose: Block 6 for AdenoBuilder genome assembly
Depositing lab: Fred Bunz. Depositing organization: Johns Hopkins University and School of Medicine. Publication: Seamless assembly of recombinant adenoviral genomes from high-copy plasmids. Miciak JJ, Hirshberg J, Bunz F. PLoS One. 2018 Jun 27;13(6):e0199563. doi: 10.1371/journal.pone.0199563. eCollection 2018. PubMed 29949649.
Backbone
  Vector backbone: pJet1.2
  Backbone manufacturer: ThermoFisher Scientific
  Backbone size w/o insert (bp): 2988
  Total vector size (bp): 8853
  Vector type: Synthetic Biology
Growth in bacteria
  Bacterial resistance: Ampicillin, 100 μg/mL
  Growth temperature: 37°C
  Growth strain: DH5alpha
  Copy number: High Copy
Gene/Insert
  Gene/Insert name: Adenovirus 5 genomic region 25043-30907
  Species: Synthetic; Adenovirus 5
  Insert size (bp): 5865
Terms and licenses: Academic/Nonprofit Terms; Industry Terms: Not Available to Industry
How to cite: pAd5-B6 was a gift from Fred Bunz (Addgene plasmid # 122556 ; http://n2t.net/addgene:122556 ; RRID:Addgene_122556)
